>Addgene plasmid #134284 | pcDNA6-N-Flag-SREBP2 | addgene full sequence | sequence record 275429 | Addgene NGS Result
GACGGATCGGGAGATCTCCCGATCCCCTATGGTGCACTCTCAGTACAATCTGCTCTGATGCCGCATAGTT
AAGCCAGTATCTGCTCCCTGCTTGTGTGTTGGAGGTCGCTGAGTAGTGCGCGAGCAAAATTTAAGCTACA
ACAAGGCAAGGCTTGACCGACAATTGCATGAAGAATCTGCTTAGGGTTAGGCGTTTTGCGCTGCTTCGCG
ATGTACGGGCCAGATATACGCGTTGACATTGATTATTGACTAGTTATTAATAGTAATCAATTACGGGGTC
ATTAGTTCATAGCCCATATATGGAGTTCCGCGTTACATAACTTACGGTAAATGGCCCGCCTGGCTGACCG
CCCAACGACCCCCGCCCATTGACGTCAATAATGACGTATGTTCCCATAGTAACGCCAATAGGGACTTTCC
ATTGACGTCAATGGGTGGAGTATTTACGGTAAACTGCCCACTTGGCAGTACATCAAGTGTATCATATGCC
AAGTACGCCCCCTATTGACGTCAATGACGGTAAATGGCCCGCCTGGCATTATGCCCAGTACATGACCTTA
TGGGACTTTCCTACTTGGCAGTACATCTACGTATTAGTCATCGCTATTACCATGGTGATGCGGTTTTGGC
AGTACATCAATGGGCGTGGATAGCGGTTTGACTCACGGGGATTTCCAAGTCTCCACCCCATTGACGTCAA
TGGGAGTTTGTTTTGGCACCAAAATCAACGGGACTTTCCAAAATGTCGTAACAACTCCGCCCCATTGACG
CAAATGGGCGGTAGGCGTGTACGGTGGGAGGTCTATATAAGCAGAGCTCTCTGGCTAACTAGAGAACCCA
CTGCTTACTGGCTTATCGAAATTAATACGACTCACTATAGGGAGACCCAAGCTGGCTAGTTAGAGCTCCT
TAAGGTTAACGCCACCATGGACTACAAAGACGATGACGACAAGTCTAGAGAATTCGGATCCATGGATGAG
AGCAGCGAGCTGGGCGTTCTGGAGACCATGGAGACCCTCACGGAGCTGGGCGATGAGCTGACTCTCGGGG
ACATCGACGAGATGCTACAGTTTGTCAGCAATCAAGTGGGAGAGTTCCCTGATTTGTTTTCAGAGCAACT
TTGTAGCTCCTTCCCTGGAGGTGGCAGCAATGGTGGCAGTGGCAACAACAGCAGTGGCAGAGGCAACAAT
GGTGGAGCCACAGACCCTGCAGTACAGCGGTCATTCAGCCAGGTCCCATTATCTACCTTCTCTCCCTCAG
CTGCCTCCCCTCAGGCTCCGGCCCTGCAGGTCAAAGTCTCTCCTACCCCACCAAGGGCAACCCCTGTTCT
CCAGCCGCGACCCCAGCCCCAGCCCCAACCTCCAGCTCAGCTGCAGCAGCAGACGGTGATGATCACCCCG
ACGTTCAGCACCGCTCCGCAGACGAGGATCATCCAGCAGCCTTTGATATACCAGAACGCAGCGACCAGCT
TTCAAGTCCTGCAGCCTCAAGTGCAAAGCCTCGTGACGTCCCCGCAGGTGCAGCCCGTCACCATCCAGCA
GCAGGTGCAGACGGTACAGGCCCAGCGGGTGTTGACGCAGACAGCCAATGGCACACTGCAGACCCTTGCC
CCCGCCACGGTACAGACGGTCGCTGCGCCACAGGTGCAGCAGGTCCCGGTCCTGGTGCAACCTCAGATCA
TTAAGACAGATTCCCTTGTGTTGACCACGCTGAAGACAGATGGCAGCCCTGTCATGGCTGCAGTCCAGAA
CCCGGCCCTCACGGCCCTCACTGCCCCCATCCAGACAGCCGCCCTTCAAGTGCCAACCCTGGTGGGCAGC
AACGGGACCATTCTGACCACAATGCCTGTGATGATGGGGCAAGAGAAAGTTCCTATCAAGCAAGTGCCTG
GCGGCGTGAAGCAGCTGGATCCTCCCAAAGAAGGAGAGAGGCGGACAACACACAATATCATTGAAAAGCG
CTACCGGTCCTCCATCAACGACAAAATCATAGAGTTGAAGGACTTAGTCATGGGGACAGATGCCAAGATG
CACAAGTCTGGCGTTCTGAGGAAGGCCATTGATTACATCAAATATCTGCAGCAGGTCAATCACAAGCTGC
GCCAGGAGAACATGGTGCTGAAGCTGGCCAATCAGAAAAACAAGCTCCTGAAGGGCATCGACCTGGGCAG
TCTGGTGGACAGTGATGTGGACTTGAAAATTGATGACTTTAACCAGAATGTCCTTCTGATGTCTCCGCCG
GCCTCCGACTCCGGGTCCCAGGCCGGCTTCTCTCCCTATTCCATTGACTCTGAGCCGGGCAGCCCTCTGC
TGGATGACGCAAAGGTCAAGGATGAACCGGACTCTCCTCCTGTGGCACTGGGCATGGTGGACCGCTCTCG
AATCCTCTTATGTGTCCTCACCTTCCTGGGCCTCTCCTTTAACCCCTTGACTTCCTTGCTGCAGTGGGGA
GGGGCCCACAACACTGACCAGCACCCATACTCAGGCTCGGGCCGCAGTGTACTGTCACTGGAGTCAGGTG
CTGGGGGCTGGTTTGACTGGATGGTTCCAACTCTCCTCCTGTGGCTGGTAAATGGTGTGATTGTCTTGAG
CGTCTTTGTGAAGCTGTTGGTCCACGGGGAGCCGGTGATTCGCCCACACTCACGCCCCTCAGTCACCTTC
TGGAGACACCGGAAGCAGGCAGACCTAGACCTCGCCAAAGGTGATTTCGCAGCTGCTGCTGCCAACCTAC
AAACCTGCTTATCCGTGCTGGGCCGGGCGCTGCCCACCTCCCGCCTGGACTTGGCCTGCAGCCTCTCCTG
GAATGTGATCCGCTACAGCCTGCAGAAGCTGCGCCTGGTACGCTGGTTACTCAAGAAGGTCTTCCAGCGC
TGGCGGGCTACTCCCGCCACTGCAGCTGGCTTTGAGGATGAGGCTAAGAGCAGCGCAAGGGATGCGGCAC
TGGCCTACCACAGGCTGCACCAGCTGCACATCACAGGGAAGCTTCCGGCGGGATCTGCCTGTTCAGATGT
GCACATGGCTCTGTGTGCTGTGAACCTGGCCGAGTGTGCGGAGGAGAAAATCCTACCAAGCACACTGATT
GAGATCCACCTGACAGCGGCCATGGGGCTCAAGACCCGCTGTGGAGGCAAGCTGGGCTTCTTGGCTAGCT
ACTTCTTAAATCGTGCCCAGAGTCTGTGTGGCCCAGAGCATAGCACTGTCCCCGACTCCCTGCGCTGGCT
ATGCCATCCCTTGGGCCAGAAGTTTTTCATGGAGCGAAGCTGGTCGATCAAGTCAGCAGCCAAGGAGAGC
CTGTACTGCGCCCAGAGGAGCCCAGCTGACCCCATTGCCCAGGTACACCAGGCGTTCTGCAAAAACCTGC
TAGAAAGAGCGGTGGAGTCCTTGGTGAAACCTCAGGCCAAGAAGAAGGCAGGCGACCAGGAAGAAGAGAG
CTGTGAATTTTCCAGTGCTCTAGAGTATTTGAAATTACTTCATTCTTTTGTGGACTCTGTGGGATTTGTG
ACCTCACCATTCTCCAGCAGTTCCGTGCTCAGGTCGGCCCTTGGCCCCGATGTCATCTGCCGGTGGTGGA
CGTCCGCAGTCACCATGGCCATCAGCTGGCTCCAGGGAGACGATGCAGCTGTGCGCTCTCGTTTTACTGA
AGTAGAGCGGGTCCCCAAGGCCCTGGAAGTGACCGAGAGTCCCTTGGTGAAGGCCGTCTTCTATACCTGT
AGAGCCATGCATGCCTCCCTCTCTGGGAAAGCTGACGGGCAGCAGAACTCCTTCTGTCACTGTGAGAGGG
CCAGTGGTCACCTGTGGAGCAGTCTCAACGTCAGCGGCACTACTTCTGATCCTTCACTTAACCATGTGAT
CCAGCTGTTCACCTGTGACCTGCTACTGTCGCTGAGGACAGCACTCTGGCAAAAGCAGGCCAGTGCCAGC
CAGCTCCTGGGTGAGACCTACCATGCATCCGGCACTGAGCTGGCCGGCTTCCAGCGGGACCTGGGCAGCC
TTCGAAGGCTGGCCCATAGCTTCCGCCCAGCCTACCGCAAGGTGTTCCTGCATGAAGCCACTGTGCGCCT
GATGGCAGGAGCCAGCCCTACCCGTACACACCAGCTGCTGGAGCATAGCCTACGGCGGCGCCCCACTCAG
AACACCAAGCATGGAGAGGTAGACACCTGGCCTGGCCAACGAGAGCGAGCTACTGCCATCCTGCTGGCCT
GCCGCCATCTTCCCCTCTCTTTCCTGTCTTCCCCGGGCCAGCGGGCAGTGCTGCTGGCTGAAGCTGCCCG
CACCCTGGAGAAGGTGGGTGACCGCCGTTCCTGCAGTGACTGCCAGCAGATGATTGTCAAGCTGGGCGGT
GGCACTGCCATCGCTGCCTCCTGACTCGAGCCATGGAAGCTTGATATCTAACTGACTGAACCGGTGGTAC
CAAACCCGCTGATCAGCCTCGACTGTGCCTTCTAGTTGCCAGCCATCTGTTGTTTGCCCCTCCCCCGTGC
CTTCCTTGACCCTGGAAGGTGCCACTCCCACTGTCCTTTCCTAATAAAATGAGGAAATTGCATCGCATTG
TCTGAGTAGGTGTCATTCTATTCTGGGGGGTGGGGTGGGGCAGGACAGCAAGGGGGAGGATTGGGAAGAC
AATAGCAGGCATGCTGGGGATGCGGTGGGCTCTATGGCTTCTGAGGCGGAAAGAACCAGCTGGGGCTCTA
GGGGGTATCCCC
[124 nt withheld, positions 4703-4826]
C
[91 nt withheld, positions 4828-4918]
A
[49 nt withheld, positions 4920-4968]
CCTTTGACGTTGGAGTCCACGTTCTTT
[37 nt withheld, positions 4996-5032]
ACCCTATCTCGGTCTATTCTTTTGATTTATAAGGGATTTTGCCGATTTCGGCCTATTGGTTAAAAAATGA
GCTGATTTAACAAAAATTTAACGCGAATTAATTCTGTGGAATGTGTGTCAGTTAGGGTGTGGAAAGTCCC
CAGGCTCCCCAGCAGGCAGAAGTATGCAAAGCATGCATCTCAATTAGTCAGCAACCAGGTGTGGAAAGTC
CCCAGGCTCCCCAGCAGGCAGAAGTATGCAAAGCATGCATCTCAATTAGTCAGCAACCATAGTCCCGCCC
CTAACTCCGCCCATCCCGCCCCTAACTCCGCCCAGTTCCGCCCATTCTCCGCCCCATGGCTGACTAATTT
TTTTTATTTATGCAGAGGCCGAGGCCGCCTCTGCCTCTGAGCTATTCCAGAAGTAGTGAGGAGGCTTTTT
TGGAGGCCTAGGCTTTTGCAAAAAGCTCCCGGGAGCTTGTATATCCATTTTCGGATCTGATCAGCACGTG
TTGACAATTAATCATCGGCATAGTATATCGGCATAGTATAATACGACAAGGTGAGGAACTAAACCATGGC
CAAGCCTTTGTCTCAAGAAGAATCCACCCTCATTGAAAGAGCAACGGCTACAATCAACAGCATCCCCATC
TCTGAAGACTACAGCGTCGCCAGCGCAGCTCTCTCTAGCGACGGCCGCATCTTCACTGGTGTCAATGTAT
ATCATTTTACTGGGGGACCTTGTGCAGAACTCGTGGTGCTGGGCACTGCTGCTGCTGCGGCAGCTGGCAA
CCTGACTTGTATCGTCGCGATCGGAAATGAGAACAGGGGCATCTTGAGCCCCTGCGGACGGTGCCGACAG
GTGCTTCTCGATCTGCATCCTGGGATCAAAGCCATAGTGAAGGACAGTGATGGACAGCCGACGGCAGTTG
GGATTCGTGAATTGCTGCCCTCTGGTTATGTGTGGGAGGGCTAAGCACTTCGTGGCCGAGGAGCAGGACT
GACACGTGCTACGAGATTTCGATTCCACCGCCGCCTTCTATGAAAGGTTGGGCTTCGGAATCGTTTTCCG
GGACGCCGGCTGGATGATCCTCCAGCGCGGGGATCTCATGCTGGAGTTCTTCGCCCACCCCAACTTGTTT
ATTGCAGCTTATAATGGTTACAAATAAAGCAATAGCATCACAAATTTCACAAATAAAGCATTTTTTTCAC
TGCATTCTAGTTGTGGTTTGTCCAAACTCATCAATGTATCTTATCATGTCTGTATACCGTCGACCTCTAG
CTAGAGCTTGGCGTAATCATGGTCATAGCTGTTTCCTGTGTGAAATTGTTATCCGCTCACAATTCCACAC
AACATACGAGCCGGAAGCATAAAGTGTAAAGCCTGGGGTGCCTAATGAGTGAGCTAACTCACATTAATTG
CGTTGCGCTCACTGCCCGCTTTCCAGTCGGGAAACCTGTCGTGCCAGCTGCATTAATGAATCGGCCAACG
CGCGGGGAGAGGCGGTTTGCGTATTGGGCGCTCTTCCGCTTCCTCGCTCACTGACTCGCTGCGCTCGGTC
GTTCGGCTGCGGCGAGCGGTATCAGCTCACTCAAAGGCGGTAATACGGTTATCCACAGAATCAGGGGATA
ACGCAGGAAAGAACATGTGAGCAAAAGGCCAGCAAAAGGCCAGGAACCGTAAAAAGGCCGCGTTGCTGGC
GTTTTTCCATAGGCTCCGCCCCCCTGACGAGCATCACAAAAATCGACGCTCAAGTCAGAGGTGGCGAAAC
CCGACAGGACTATAAAGATACCAGGCGTTTCCCCCTGGAAGCTCCCTCGTGCGCTCTCCTGTTCCGACCC
TGCCGCTTACCGGATACCTGTCCGCCTTTCTCCCTTCGGGAAGCGTGGCGCTTTCTCATAGCTCACGCTG
TAGGTATCTCAGTTCGGTGTAGGTCGTTCGCTCCAAGCTGGGCTGTGTGCACGAACCCCCCGTTCAGCCC
GACCGCTGCGCCTTATCCGGTAACTATCGTCTTGAGTCCAACCCGGTAAGACACGACTTATCGCCACTGG
CAGCAGCCACTGGTAACAGGATTAGCAGAGCGAGGTATGTAGGCGGTGCTACAGAGTTCTTGAAGTGGTG
GCCTAACTACGGCTACACTAGAAGAACAGTATTTGGTATCTGCGCTCTGCTGAAGCCAGTTACCTTCGGA
AAAAGAGTTGGTAGCTCTTGATCCGGCAAACAAACCACCGCTGGTAGCGGTGGTTTTTTTGTTTGCAAGC
AGCAGATTACGCGCAGAAAAAAAGGATCTCAAGAAGATCCTTTGATCTTTTCTACGGGGTCTGACGCTCA
GTGGAACGAAAACTCACGTTAAGGGATTTTGGTCATGAGATTATCAAAAAGGATCTTCACCTAGATCCTT
TTAAATTAAAAATGAAGTTTTAAATCAATCTAAAGTATATATGAGTAAACTTGGTCTGACAGTTACCAAT
GCTTAATCAGTGAGGCACCTATCTCAGCGATCTGTCTATTTCGTTCATCCATAGTTGCCTGACTCCCCGT
CGTGTAGATAACTACGATACGGGAGGGCTTACCATCTGGCCCCAGTGCTGCAATGATACCGCGAGACCCA
CGCTCACCGGCTCCAGATTTATCAGCAATAAACCAGCCAGCCGGAAGGGCCGAGCGCAGAAGTGGTCCTG
CAACTTTATCCGCCTCCATCCAGTCTATTAATTGTTGCCGGGAAGCTAGAGTAAGTAGTTCGCCAGTTAA
TAGTTTGCGCAACGTTGTTGCCATTGCTACAGGCATCGTGGTGTCACGCTCGTCGTTTGGTATGGCTTCA
TTCAGCTCCGGTTCCCAACGATCAAGGCGAGTTACATGATCCCCCATGTTGTGCAAAAAAGCGGTTAGCT
CCTTCGGTCCTCCGATCGTTGTCAGAAGTAAGTTGGCCGCAGTGTTATCACTCATGGTTATGGCAGCACT
GCATAATTCTCTTACTGTCATGCCATCCGTAAGATGCTTTTCTGTGACTGGTGAGTACTCAACCAAGTCA
TTCTGAGAATAGTGTATGCGGCGACCGAGTTGCTCTTGCCCGGCGTCAATACGGGATAATACCGCGCCAC
ATAGCAGAACTTTAAAAGTGCTCATCATTGGAAAACGTTCTTCGGGGCGAAAACTCTCAAGGATCTTACC
GCTGTTGAGATCCAGTTCGATGTAACCCACTCGTGCACCCAACTGATCTTCAGCATCTTTTACTTTCACC
AGCGTTTCTGGGTGAGCAAAAACAGGAAGGCAAAATGCCGCAAAAAAGGGAATAAGGGCGACACGGAAAT
GTTGAATACTCATACTCTTCCTTTTTCAATATTATTGAAGCATTTATCAGGGTTATTGTCTCATGAGCGG
ATACATATTTGAATGTATTTAGAAAAATAAACAAATAGGGGTTCCGCGCACATTTCCCCGAAAAGTGCCA
CCTGACGTC
Features (pLannotate 1.2.2; 23 found; start..end, strand, type, name):
     28..80      -  misc_feature   bom (fragment): basis of mobility region from pBR322
    235..614     +  enhancer       CMV enhancer: human cytomegalovirus immediate early enhancer
    615..818     +  promoter       CMV promoter: human cytomegalovirus (CMV) immediate early promoter
    814..847     +  LTR            5' LTR (truncated) (fragment): truncated 5' long terminal repeat (LTR) from HIV-1
    863..881     +  promoter       T7 promoter: promoter for bacteriophage T7 RNA polymerase
    929..949     +  CDS            3xFLAG (fragment): three tandem FLAG® epitope tags
    972..4361    +  CDS            Srebf2: SRBP2_MOUSE - Also known as Srebp2 From Mus musculus (Mouse).
   4433..4657    +  polyA_signal   bGH poly(A) signal: bovine growth hormone polyadenylation signal
   4661..4682    +  promoter       SV40 promoter (fragment): SV40 enhancer and early promoter
   4703..5131    +  rep_origin     f1 ori (sequence partly withheld): f1 bacteriophage origin of replication; arrow indicates direction of (+) strand synthesis
   5145..5474    +  promoter       SV40 promoter: SV40 enhancer and early promoter
   5522..5569    +  promoter       EM7 promoter: synthetic bacterial promoter&nbsp
   5588..5986    +  CDS            BSD: blasticidin S deaminase; Aspergillus terreus BSD; confers resistance to blasticidin
   5987..6014    +  CDS            BleoR (fragment): antibiotic-binding protein; Sh ble from Streptoalloteichus hindustanus; confers resistance to bleomycin, phleomycin, and Zeocin™
   6024..6149    +  CDS            ble (fragment): BLE_KLEPN - Experimental evidence at protein level: Swiss-Prot protein existence level 1. Binding protein with a strong affinity to the bleomycin family of antibiotics. Binds to CL990; an antimitotic-antibiotic compound. From Klebsiella pneumoniae.
   6144..6265    +  polyA_signal   SV40 poly(A) signal: SV40 polyadenylation signal
   6338..6354    -  protein_bind   lac operator: The lac repressor binds to the lac operator to inhibit transcription in E. coli. This inhibition can be relieved by adding lactose or isopropyl-β-D-thiogalactopyranoside (IPTG). lac repressor encoded by lacI
   6362..6392    -  promoter       lac promoter: promoter for the E. coli lac operon
   6407..6428    -  protein_bind   CAP binding site: CAP binding activates transcription in the presence of cAMP. E. coli catabolite activator protein
   6441..6533    -  CDS            lacI (fragment): lac repressor; lacI; The lac repressor binds to the lac operator to inhibit transcription in E. coli. This inhibition can be relieved by adding lactose or isopropyl-β-D-thiogalactopyranoside (IPTG).
   6716..7304    -  rep_origin     ori: high-copy-number ColE1/pMB1/pBR322/pUC origin of replication
   7475..8335    -  CDS            AmpR: β-lactamase; bla; confers resistance to ampicillin, carbenicillin, and related antibiotics
   8336..8440    -  promoter       AmpR promoter: bla
