[The description below was written by a language model from this plasmid's Addgene catalogue record and pLannotate feature annotations shown in this document.]
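Description:
pcDNA6-N-Flag-SREBP2 is a mammalian expression plasmid built on the pcDNA6 backbone, with a sequenced length of about 8.5 kb, that drives production of Flag-tagged mouse SREBP2 (Srebf2, sterol regulatory element-binding protein 2). It is maintained in E. coli through a high-copy ColE1/pUC-type origin and an ampicillin resistance gene (β-lactamase) under its own promoter. An f1 origin is also present, which in principle permits single-stranded DNA production. For selection in mammalian cells, the blasticidin S deaminase gene (BSD) sits behind a tandem SV40 early promoter and bacterial EM7 promoter and is followed by an SV40 polyadenylation signal. The short bleomycin-resistance, lacI, HIV LTR and bom annotations are fragment matches and look like backbone remnants rather than functional elements.

The expression cassette uses the human cytomegalovirus immediate-early enhancer and promoter, followed by a T7 promoter that serves as a sequencing primer site and could support in vitro transcription. Downstream, a Flag epitope is placed at the N terminus of the roughly 3.4 kb Srebf2 coding sequence; the annotation tool matches the tag only to a short fragment of a 3xFLAG element, consistent with a single tag. Transcripts terminate at the bovine growth hormone polyadenylation signal. The insert is recorded as the full-length SREBP2 precursor, the form that is proteolytically processed to release the N-terminal transcription factor domain. Because the tag is N-terminal, it should mark both the precursor and that cleaved fragment. The construct suits transient or blasticidin-selected stable expression for detecting or immunoprecipitating SREBP2, and the associated publication concerns regulation of SREBP processing and lipid biosynthesis in skin.
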