Addgene plasmid #134284: pcDNA6-N-Flag-SREBP2
Purpose: Expresses Flag-tagged SREBP2 in mammalian cells
Depositing lab: Bruce Beutler. Depositing organization: University of Texas Southwestern Medical Center. Publication: Skin-specific regulation of SREBP processing and lipid biosynthesis by glycerol kinase 5. Zhang D, Tomisato W, Su L, Sun L, Choi JH, Zhang Z, Wang KW, Zhan X, Choi M, Li X, Tang M, Castro-Perez JM, Hildebrand S, Murray AR, Moresco EMY, Beutler B. Proc Natl Acad Sci U S A. 2017 Jun 27;114(26):E5197-E5206. doi: 10.1073/pnas.1705312114. Epub 2017 Jun 12. PubMed 28607088.
Backbone
  Vector backbone: pcDNA6
  Backbone size w/o insert (bp): 5000
  Total vector size (bp): 8400
  Vector type: Mammalian Expression
  Selectable markers: Blasticidin
Growth in bacteria
  Bacterial resistance: Ampicillin, 100 μg/mL
  Growth temperature: 37°C
  Growth strain: DH5alpha
  Copy number: High Copy
Gene/Insert
  Gene/Insert name: SREBP2 (alt name: Srebf2; bHLHd2; SREBP-2)
  Species: M. musculus (mouse)
  Insert size (bp): 3393
  Mutation: mouse SREBP2 precursor
  GenBank ID: NM_033218
  Entrez Gene: Srebf2 (a.k.a. SREBP-2, SREBP2, SREBP2gc, bHLHd2, lop13, nuc)
  Promoter: CMV
  Tag / fusion protein: Flag (N terminal on insert)
  Cloning method: Ligation Independent Cloning
  Sequencing primers: 5′ TAATACGACTCACTATAGGG; 3′ TAGAAGGCACAGTCGAGG
Terms and licenses: Academic/Nonprofit Terms; Industry Terms: Not Available to Industry
How to cite: pcDNA6-N-Flag-SREBP2 was a gift from Bruce Beutler (Addgene plasmid # 134284 ; http://n2t.net/addgene:134284 ; RRID:Addgene_134284)
